>Addgene plasmid #158884 | JGI_017959 | addgene full sequence | sequence record 317817 | Addgene NGS Result
GGCCCTGAGAGAGTTGCAGCAAGCGGTCCACGCTGGTTTGCCCCAGCAGGCGAAAATCCTGTTTGATGGT
GGTTAACGGCGGGATATAACATGAGCTGTCTTCGGTATCGTCGTATCCCACTACCGAGATATCCGCACCA
ACGCGCAGCCCGGACTCGGTAATGGCGCGCATTGCGCCCAGCGCCATCTGATCGTTGGCAACCAGCATCG
CAGTGGGAACGATGCCCTCATTCAGCATTTGCATGGTTTGTTGAAAACCGGACATGGCACTCCAGTCGCC
TTCCCGTTCCGCTATCGGCTGAATTTGATTGCGAGTGAGATATTTATGCCAGCCAGCCAGACGCAGACGC
GCCGAGACAGAACTTAATGGGCCCGCTAACAGCGCGATTTGCTGGTGACCCAATGCGACCAGATGCTCCA
CGCCCAGTCGCGTACCGTCTTCATGGGAGAAAATAATACTGTTGATGGGTGTCTGGTCAGAGACATCAAG
AAATAACGCCGGAACATTAGTGCAGGCAGCTTCCACAGCAATGGCATCCTGGTCATCCAGCGGATAGTTA
ATGATCAGCCCACTGACGCGTTGCGCGAGAAGATTGTGCACCGCCGCTTTACAGGCTTCGACGCCGCTTC
GTTCTACCATCGACACCACCACGCTGGCACCCAGTTGATCGGCGCGAGATTTAATCGCCGCGACAATTTG
CGACGGCGCGTGCAGGGCCAGACTGGAGGTGGCAACGCCAATCAGCAACGACTGTTTGCCCGCCAGTTGT
TGTGCCACGCGGTTGGGAATGTAATTCAGCTCCGCCATCGCCGCTTCCACTTTTTCCCGCGTTTTCGCAG
AAACGTGGCTGGCCTGGTTCACCACGCGGGAAACGGTCTGATAAGAGACACCGGCATACTCTGCGACATC
GTATAACGTTACTGGTTTCACATTCACCACCCTGAATTGACTCTCTTCCGGGCGCTATCATGCCATACCG
CGAAAGGTTTTGCGCCATTCGATGGTGTCCGGGATCTCGACGCTCTCCCTTATGCGACTCCTGCATTAGG
AAGCAGCCCAGTAGTAGGTTGAGGCCGTTGAGCACCGCCGCCGCAAGGAATGGTGCATGCAAGGAGATGG
CGCCCAACAGTCCCCCGGCCACGGGGCCTGCCACCATACCCACGCCGAAACAAGCGCTCATGAGCCCGAA
GTGGCGAGCCCGATCTTCCCCATCGGTGATGTCGGCGATATAGGCGCCAGCAACCGCACCTGTGGCGCCG
GTGATGCCGGCCACGATGCGTCCGGCGTAGAGGATCGAGATCTCGATCCCGCGAAATTAATACGACTCAC
TATAGGGGAATTGTGAGCGGATAACAATTCCCCTCTAGAAATAATTTTGTTTAACTTTAAGAAGGAGATA
TACCATGGGCAGCAGCCATCATCATCATCATCACAGCAGCGGCCTGGTGCCGCGCGGCAGCCATATGTCT
GAAAACGCGAGCTATAGACTCGCGAATTGTTCAATACTTTCGGTAAGTACTGTCGAAGCACCGGAAGTAG
TTACCAGCGACCATCTTGACGAATTACTTCAACCGGCGTACGATACGACAGGGATGATGGCAGGGCAGAT
AGAACGGTTAGCAGGAGTGCGAGAACGCAGGTGGTTTCCTAAAGATGCTGATTATACTCGCGGCGCGGTG
GAGGCGGGGCGTCAAGCCATAGCTGATGCACGTATTGATGCCGATCGGATTGGTTTAATTGTTAACGCAA
GTGTGACCCGTCCGCATCTCGAACCCGGTATCTCGGCAATGGTTCATGCAGAGCTCGAACTGCCACGTTC
ATGTATAGCTTTTGATGTCACCAATGCCTGCCTGGGGGTAGTTAACAGTCTTCAAATCGCTGGCACTATG
ATAGATGCAGGGCAGATTGAATACGCACTGATAGTAGCCAGCGAGGGCGCCCGACAGATGCAGGAAGCCA
GCATCGCTCGTTTGGTGGATGGTGGCAGTCGCCAAGATGTCAAAGATGCCTTTGCCACGATGACGCTGGG
TAGCGGCGCCGTGGGAATTGTTCTGGGCCGAAGTGATCGACATCCGGAGGGACATCAGATTATTGGTGGT
ATCACACGCGCTGGCACTGAGCACCATGAGCTGTGTATAGGTGGGATGGATGGAATGCGTACTGATGCGA
GCAAGCTGTTTGTAGAAGGGCTGAGTTTAGCGACCGATGCTTGGGCTGAAGCAAAAGGGGAGTGGGATTG
GGAAGAAATGGATTGGTACGTGGCCCATCAGACCTCCACTGCGCACATCGCCTGTCTGTGCGATACGCTG
AAGCTCCCTGCGGAAAAATTCCCGGTTACTGTTGATACGTATGGCAATATCGGTCCGGTTGCACTCCCAT
TCACGCTCGGAATGTATCAGCACAAAATGAGAAAAGGGGATCGCGTGCTGCTTATGGGTATAGGTAGCGG
TCTGAATACCAGCATGACTGAGGTGCGCTGGTAACTCGAGCACCACCACCACCACCACTGAGATCCGGCT
GCTAACAAAGCCCGAAAGGAAGCTGAGTTGGCTGCTGCCACCGCTGAGCAATAACTAGCATAACCCCTTG
GGGCCTCTAAACGGGTCTTGAGGGGTTTTTTGCTGAAAGGAGGAACTATATCCGGATTGGCGAATGGG
[124 nt withheld, positions 2659-2782]
C
[91 nt withheld, positions 2784-2874]
A
[49 nt withheld, positions 2876-2924]
CCTTTGACGTTGGAGTCCACGTTCTTT
[37 nt withheld, positions 2952-2988]
ACCCTATCTCGGTCTATTCTTTTGATTTATAAGGGATTTTGCCGATTTCGGCCTATTGGTTAAAAAATGA
GCTGATTTAACAAAAATTTAACGCGAATTTTAACAAAATATTAACGCTTACAATTTAGGTGGCACTTTTC
GGGGAAATGTGCGCGGAACCCCTATTTGTTTATTTTTCTAAATACATTCAAATATGTATCCGCTCATGAA
TTAATTCTTAGAAAAACTCATCGAGCATCAAATGAAACTGCAATTTATTCATATCAGGATTATCAATACC
ATATTTTTGAAAAAGCCGTTTCTGTAATGAAGGAGAAAACTCACCGAGGCAGTTCCATAGGATGGCAAGA
TCCTGGTATCGGTCTGCGATTCCGACTCGTCCAACATCAATACAACCTATTAATTTCCCCTCGTCAAAAA
TAAGGTTATCAAGTGAGAAATCACCATGAGTGACGACTGAATCCGGTGAGAATGGCAAAAGTTTATGCAT
TTCTTTCCAGACTTGTTCAACAGGCCAGCCATTACGCTCGTCATCAAAATCACTCGCATCAACCAAACCG
TTATTCATTCGTGATTGCGCCTGAGCGAGACGAAATACGCGATCGCTGTTAAAAGGACAATTACAAACAG
GAATCGAATGCAACCGGCGCAGGAACACTGCCAGCGCATCAACAATATTTTCACCTGAATCAGGATATTC
TTCTAATACCTGGAATGCTGTTTTCCCGGGGATCGCAGTGGTGAGTAACCATGCATCATCAGGAGTACGG
ATAAAATGCTTGATGGTCGGAAGAGGCATAAATTCCGTCAGCCAGTTTAGTCTGACCATCTCATCTGTAA
CATCATTGGCAACGCTACCTTTGCCATGTTTCAGAAACAACTCTGGCGCATCGGGCTTCCCATACAATCG
ATAGATTGTCGCACCTGATTGCCCGACATTATCGCGAGCCCATTTATACCCATATAAATCAGCATCCATG
TTGGAATTTAATCGCGGCCTAGAGCAAGACGTTTCCCGTTGAATATGGCTCATAACACCCCTTGTATTAC
TGTTTATGTAAGCAGACAGTTTTATTGTTCATGACCAAAATCCCTTAACGTGAGTTTTCGTTCCACTGAG
CGTCAGACCCCGTAGAAAAGATCAAAGGATCTTCTTGAGATCCTTTTTTTCTGCGCGTAATCTGCTGCTT
GCAAACAAAAAAACCACCGCTACCAGCGGTGGTTTGTTTGCCGGATCAAGAGCTACCAACTCTTTTTCCG
AAGGTAACTGGCTTCAGCAGAGCGCAGATACCAAATACTGTCCTTCTAGTGTAGCCGTAGTTAGGCCACC
ACTTCAAGAACTCTGTAGCACCGCCTACATACCTCGCTCTGCTAATCCTGTTACCAGTGGCTGCTGCCAG
TGGCGATAAGTCGTGTCTTACCGGGTTGGACTCAAGACGATAGTTACCGGATAAGGCGCAGCGGTCGGGC
TGAACGGGGGGTTCGTGCACACAGCCCAGCTTGGAGCGAACGACCTACACCGAACTGAGATACCTACAGC
GTGAGCTATGAGAAAGCGCCACGCTTCCCGAAGGGAGAAAGGCGGACAGGTATCCGGTAAGCGGCAGGGT
CGGAACAGGAGAGCGCACGAGGGAGCTTCCAGGGGGAAACGCCTGGTATCTTTATAGTCCTGTCGGGTTT
CGCCACCTCTGACTTGAGCGTCGATTTTTGTGATGCTCGTCAGGGGGGCGGAGCCTATGGAAAAACGCCA
GCAACGCGGCCTTTTTACGGTTCCTGGCCTTTTGCTGGCCTTTTGCTCACATGTTCTTTCCTGCGTTATC
CCCTGATTCTGTGGATAACCGTATTACCGCCTTTGAGTGAGCTGATACCGCTCGCCGCAGCCGAACGACC
GAGCGCAGCGAGTCAGTGAGCGAGGAAGCGGAAGAGCGCCTGATGCGGTATTTTCTCCTTACGCATCTGT
GCGGTATTTCACACCGCAATGGTGCACTCTCAGTACAATCTGCTCTGATGCCGCATAGTTAAGCCAGTAT
ACACTCCGCTATCGCTACGTGACTGGGTCATGGCTGCGCCCCGACACCCGCCAACACCCGCTGACGCGCC
CTGACGGGCTTGTCTGCTCCCGGCATCCGCTTACAGACAAGCTGTGACCGTCTCCGGGAGCTGCATGTGT
CAGAGGTTTTCACCGTCATCACCGAAACGCGCGAGGCAGCTGCGGTAAAGCTCATCAGCGTGGTCGTGAA
GCGATTCACAGATGTCTGCCTGTTCATCCGCGTCCAGCTCGTTGAGTTTCTCCAGAAGCGTTAATGTCTG
GCTTCTGATAAAGCGGGCCATGTTAAGGGCGGTTTTTTCCTGTTTGGTCACTGATGCCTCCGTGTAAGGG
GGATTTCTGTTCATGGGGGTAATGATACCGATGAAACGAGAGAGGATGCTCACGATACGGGTTACTGATG
ATGAACATGCCCGGTTACTGGAACGTTGTGAGGGTAAACAACTGGCGGTATGGATGCGGCGGGACCAGAG
AAAAATCACTCAGGGTCAATGCCAGCGCTTCGTTAATACAGATGTAGGTGTTCCACAGGGTAGCCAGCAG
CATCCTGCGATGCAGATCCGGAACATAATGGTGCAGGGCGCTGACTTCCGCGTTTCCAGACTTTACGAAA
CACGGAAACCGAAGACCATTCATGTTGTTGCTCAGGTCGCAGACGTTTTGCAGCAGCAGTCGCTTCACGT
TCGCTCGCGTATCGGTGATTCATTCTGCTAACCAGTAAGGCAACCCCGCCAGCCTAGCCGGGTCCTCAAC
GACAGGAGCACGATCATGCGCACCCGTGGGGCCGCCATGCCGGCGATAATGGCCTGCTTCTCGCCGAAAC
GTTTGGTGGCGGGACCAGTGACGAAGGCTTGAGCGAGGGCGTGCAAGATTCCGAATACCGCAAGCGACAG
GCCGATCATCGTCGCGCTCCAGCGAAAGCGGTCCTCGCCGAAAATGACCCAGAGCGCTGCCGGCACCTGT
CCTACGAGTTGCATGATAAAGAAGACAGTCATAAGTGCGGCGACGATAGTCATGCCCCGCGCCCACCGGA
AGGAGCTGACTGGGTTGAAGGCTCTCAAGGGCATCGGTCGAGATCCCGGTGCCTAATGAGTGAGCTAACT
TACATTAATTGCGTTGCGCTCACTGCCCGCTTTCCAGTCGGGAAACCTGTCGTGCCAGCTGCATTAATGA
ATCGGCCAACGCGCGGGGAGAGGCGGTTTGCGTATTGGGCGCCAGGGTGGTTTTTCTTTTCACCAGTGAG
ACGGGCAACAGCTGATTGCCCTTCACCGCCT
Features (pLannotate 1.2.2; 20 found; start..end, strand, type, name):
    932..1009    -  promoter       lacI promoter: lacI
   1017..1296    -  CDS            TcR (fragment): tetracycline efflux protein; tet; confers resistance to tetracycline
   1318..1336    +  promoter       T7 promoter: promoter for bacteriophage T7 RNA polymerase
   1337..1361    +  protein_bind   lac operator: The lac repressor binds to the lac operator to inhibit transcription in E. coli. This inhibition can be relieved by adding lactose or isopropyl-β-D-thiogalactopyranoside (IPTG). lac repressor encoded by lacI
   1376..1398    +  RBS            RBS: efficient ribosome binding site from bacteriophage T7 gene 10 (Olins and Rangwala, 1989)
   1417..1433    +  CDS            capTEV™ (fragment): composite tag for in vivo biotinylation, TEV protease cleavage, and 6xHis tagging
   1444..1461    +  CDS            thrombin site: thrombin recognition and cleavage site
   2491..2508    +  CDS            9xHis (fragment): 9xHis affinity tag
   2518..2567    +  CDS            SET1 (fragment): solubility-enhancement tag derived from T7 phage gene 10B
   2575..2622    +  terminator     T7 terminator: transcription terminator for bacteriophage T7 RNA polymerase
   2659..3087    +  rep_origin     f1 ori (sequence partly withheld): f1 bacteriophage origin of replication; arrow indicates direction of (+) strand synthesis
   3140..3197    +  promoter       AmpR promoter (fragment): bla
   3206..4021    -  CDS            KanR: aminoglycoside phosphotransferase; aph(3')-Ia; confers resistance to kanamycin in bacteria or G418 (Geneticin®) in eukaryotes
   4143..4731    +  rep_origin     ori: high-copy-number ColE1/pMB1/pBR322/pUC origin of replication
   4917..5056    -  misc_feature   bom: basis of mobility region from pBR322
   5158..5349    -  CDS            rop: Rop protein, which maintains plasmids at low copy number; rop
   5366..5746    +  CDS            YPB1_ECOLX: Protein predicted: Swiss-Prot protein existence level 4. From Escherichia coli.
   5818..6109    -  CDS            TcR (fragment): tetracycline efflux protein; tet; confers resistance to tetracycline
   6124..6145    -  protein_bind   CAP binding site: CAP binding activates transcription in the presence of cAMP. E. coli catabolite activator protein
   6158..931     -  CDS            lacI (across the origin): lac repressor; lacI; The lac repressor binds to the lac operator to inhibit transcription in E. coli. This inhibition can be relieved by adding lactose or isopropyl-β-D-thiogalactopyranoside (IPTG).
