[The description below was written by a language model from this plasmid's Addgene catalogue record and pLannotate feature annotations shown in this document.]
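Description:
JGI_017959 is a bacterial expression plasmid built on the pET28b backbone, about 6.3 kb in the sequenced record, carrying a synthetic open reading frame named WP_040156198_1 (also listed as Batch220_p026). The insert was placed into the NdeI/XhoI-opened vector by Gibson assembly. The plasmid replicates in E. coli from a ColE1/pMB1-type origin accompanied by the pBR322 bom region and the rop gene. The catalogue lists it as high copy, although rop normally moderates copy number. Selection is by kanamycin through the aph(3')-Ia gene. An f1 origin is also present, and short tetracycline-resistance fragments appear to be backbone remnants rather than functional markers.

The expression cassette follows the standard pET arrangement. A T7 promoter is followed by a lac operator and the T7 gene 10 ribosome binding site, and a T7 terminator closes the unit. The plasmid-borne lacI gene supplies repressor, so transcription depends on a host that provides T7 RNA polymerase and is inducible with IPTG. Upstream of the insert, the annotation picks up a His-tag-like fragment and a thrombin cleavage site, consistent with an N-terminal cleavable histidine tag. A second His-tag match lies downstream of the insert, but the record does not show whether it is translated, since that depends on the insert's stop codon.

The unannotated region of roughly 1 kb between the thrombin site and the downstream His match presumably holds the coding sequence. The record does not state the function or source organism of the encoded protein. The stated purpose places it in a project on hydrocarbon structures for fuels and chemicals, which suggests recombinant production and purification of a candidate enzyme.
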