Addgene plasmid #158884: JGI_017959
Purpose: Hydrocarbon Structures for Fuels and Chemicals
Depositing lab: Joint Genome Institute.
Backbone
  Vector backbone: pET28b
  Vector type: Synthetic Biology
Growth in bacteria
  Bacterial resistance: Kanamycin, 50 μg/mL
  Growth temperature: 37°C
  Growth strain: Top10
  Copy number: High Copy
Gene/Insert
  Gene/Insert name: WP_040156198_1 (alt name: Batch220_p026)
  Species: Synthetic
  Cloning method: Gibson Cloning
Terms and licenses: Academic/Nonprofit Terms; Industry Terms: Not Available to Industry
Depositor comments: pET28b_NdeIXhoI vector with WP_040156198_1 insert, JGI ICE Registry: https://registry.jgi.doe.gov/entry/17959
How to cite: JGI_017959 was a gift from Joint Genome Institute (Addgene plasmid # 158884 ; http://n2t.net/addgene:158884 ; RRID:Addgene_158884)
