>Addgene plasmid #158884 | JGI_017959 | depositor partial sequence | sequence record 306594 | gene insert with vector overlaps
AGCAGCGGCCTGGTGCCGCGCGGCAGCCATATGTCTGAAAACGCGAGCTATAGACTCGCGAATTGTTCAA
TACTTTCGGTAAGTACTGTCGAAGCACCGGAAGTAGTTACCAGCGACCATCTTGACGAATTACTTCAACC
GGCGTACGATACGACAGGGATGATGGCAGGGCAGATAGAACGGTTAGCAGGAGTGCGAGAACGCAGGTGG
TTTCCTAAAGATGCTGATTATACTCGCGGCGCGGTGGAGGCGGGGCGTCAAGCCATAGCTGATGCACGTA
TTGATGCCGATCGGATTGGTTTAATTGTTAACGCAAGTGTGACCCGTCCGCATCTCGAACCCGGTATCTC
GGCAATGGTTCATGCAGAGCTCGAACTGCCACGTTCATGTATAGCTTTTGATGTCACCAATGCCTGCCTG
GGGGTAGTTAACAGTCTTCAAATCGCTGGCACTATGATAGATGCAGGGCAGATTGAATACGCACTGATAG
TAGCCAGCGAGGGCGCCCGACAGATGCAGGAAGCCAGCATCGCTCGTTTGGTGGATGGTGGCAGTCGCCA
AGATGTCAAAGATGCCTTTGCCACGATGACGCTGGGTAGCGGCGCCGTGGGAATTGTTCTGGGCCGAAGT
GATCGACATCCGGAGGGACATCAGATTATTGGTGGTATCACACGCGCTGGCACTGAGCACCATGAGCTGT
GTATAGGTGGGATGGATGGAATGCGTACTGATGCGAGCAAGCTGTTTGTAGAAGGGCTGAGTTTAGCGAC
CGATGCTTGGGCTGAAGCAAAAGGGGAGTGGGATTGGGAAGAAATGGATTGGTACGTGGCCCATCAGACC
TCCACTGCGCACATCGCCTGTCTGTGCGATACGCTGAAGCTCCCTGCGGAAAAATTCCCGGTTACTGTTG
ATACGTATGGCAATATCGGTCCGGTTGCACTCCCATTCACGCTCGGAATGTATCAGCACAAAATGAGAAA
AGGGGATCGCGTGCTGCTTATGGGTATAGGTAGCGGTCTGAATACCAGCATGACTGAGGTGCGCTGGTAA
CTCGAGCACCACCACCACCACCACTGAGATCCG
